Addgene plasmid #124131: pQE30-His-RF3
Purpose: Bacterial expression plasmid for PURE system components
Depositing lab: Sebastian Maerkl & Takuya Ueda. Depositing organization: The University of Tokyo. Publication: Cell-free translation reconstituted with purified components. Shimizu Y, Inoue A, Tomari Y, Suzuki T, Yokogawa T, Nishikawa K, Ueda T. Nat Biotechnol. 2001 Aug;19(8):751-5. doi: 10.1038/90802. PubMed 11479568.
Backbone
  Vector backbone: pQE30
  Vector type: Bacterial Expression
Growth in bacteria
  Bacterial resistance: Ampicillin, 100 μg/mL
  Growth temperature: 37°C
  Growth strain: NEB Stable ; JM109
  Copy number: High Copy
Gene/Insert
  Gene/Insert name: Release factor 3 (alt names: prfC; RF3)
  Species: Escherichia coli
  Entrez Gene: prfC (a.k.a. b4375, ECK4366, miaD, tos)
  Tag / fusion protein: 6x-His (N terminal on backbone)
  Cloning method: Restriction Enzyme; 5′ cloning site Unknown (unknown if destroyed)
Terms and licenses: Academic/Nonprofit Terms; Industry Terms: Not Available to Industry
Depositor comments: It is recommended to screen DNA preps from multiple colonies by Sanger sequencing, as this plasmid may be prone to deletions in the promoter region.
How to cite: pQE30-His-RF3 was a gift from Sebastian Maerkl & Takuya Ueda (Addgene plasmid # 124131 ; http://n2t.net/addgene:124131 ; RRID:Addgene_124131)
