[The description below was written by a language model from this plasmid's Addgene catalogue record and pLannotate feature annotations shown in this document.]
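Description:
pQE30-His-RF3 is a bacterial expression plasmid built on the pQE30 backbone for producing Escherichia coli release factor 3 (RF3, encoded by prfC) as one of the purified protein components of the PURE reconstituted cell-free translation system. It is about 5.0 kb, replicates in E. coli from a high-copy ColE1/pMB1-type origin, and is selected with ampicillin through the β-lactamase gene and its own promoter. The annotation also shows backbone remnants typical of this vector family: a pBR322 bom region, a short rop fragment, and a chloramphenicol acetyltransferase reading frame preceded by only a fragment of the cat promoter and followed by the rrnB T1 terminator. The record lists ampicillin alone as the selection.

The payload is the full prfC coding sequence placed downstream of a vector-encoded N-terminal 6xHis tag, which allows the protein to be recovered by metal-affinity chromatography. A lac operator lies just upstream of the tag, so transcription is repressed by lac repressor and can be relieved with IPTG, and the phage lambda t0 terminator closes the expression unit. The feature table does not annotate the promoter driving the cassette, and the cloning sites used are recorded as unknown. This gap is worth noting because the depositor warns that the plasmid may be prone to deletions in the promoter region and advises sequence-checking preparations from several colonies. RF3 is a guanine-nucleotide-binding factor that promotes formation of ribosomal termination complexes and stimulates RF1 and RF2, which is why it is included among the termination factors for in vitro translation.
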