Features (pLannotate 1.2.2; 12 found; start..end, strand, type, name):
     30..46      +  protein_bind   lac operator: The lac repressor binds to the lac operator to inhibit transcription in E. coli. This inhibition can be relieved by adding lactose or isopropyl-β-D-thiogalactopyranoside (IPTG). lac repressor encoded by lacI
     95..112     +  CDS            7xHis (fragment): 6xHis affinity tag
    134..1720    +  CDS            prfC: RF3_ECOLI - Also known as miaD, tos. Experimental evidence at protein level: Swiss-Prot protein existence level 1. Increases the formation of ribosomal termination complexes and stimulates activities of RF-1 and RF-2. It binds guanine nucleotides and has strong preference for UGA stop codons. It may interact directly with the ribosome. The stimulation of RF-1 and RF-2 is significantly reduced by GTP and GDP, but not by GMP. From Escherichia coli (strain K12).
   1748..1842    +  terminator     lambda t0 terminator: transcription terminator from phage lambda
   1857..1885    +  promoter       cat promoter (fragment): promoter of the E. coli cat gene encoding chloramphenicol acetyltransferase
   1886..2542    +  CDS            cat: CAT_ECOLX - Experimental evidence at protein level: Swiss-Prot protein existence level 1. This enzyme is an effector of chloramphenicol resistance in bacteria. From Escherichia coli. This protein is used as a marker in many commonly used cloning vectors, such as pACYC184.
   2610..2696    +  terminator     rrnB T1 terminator: Escherichia coli rrnB; transcription terminator T1 from the E. coli rrnB gene
   2708..2749    +  CDS            rop (fragment): Rop protein, which maintains plasmids at low copy number; rop
   2851..2991    +  misc_feature   bom: basis of mobility region from pBR322
   3177..3765    -  rep_origin     ori: high-copy-number ColE1/pMB1/pBR322/pUC origin of replication
   3936..4796    -  CDS            AmpR: β-lactamase; bla; confers resistance to ampicillin, carbenicillin, and related antibiotics
   4797..4901    -  promoter       AmpR promoter: bla
>Addgene plasmid #124131 | pQE30-His-RF3 | addgene full sequence | sequence record 258706 | Addgene NGS Result
CTCGAGAAATCATAAAAAATTTATTTGCTTTGTGAGCGGATAACAATTTCACACAGAATTCATTAAAGAG
GAGAAATTAACTATGAGAGGATCGCATCACCATCACCATCACGGATCCGATGACGATGACAAAATGACGT
TGTCTCCTTATTTGCAAGAGGTGGCGAAGCGCCGCACTTTTGCCATTATTTCTCACCCGGACGCCGGTAA
GACTACCATCACCGAGAAGGTGCTGCTGTTCGGACAGGCCATTCAGACCGCCGGTACAGTAAAAGGCCGT
GGTTCCAACCAGCACGCTAAGTCGGACTGGATGGAGATGGAAAAGCAGCGTGGGATCTCCATTACTACGT
CTGTGATGCAGTTTCCGTATCACGATTGCCTGGTTAACCTGCTCGACACCCCGGGGCACGAAGACTTCTC
GGAAGATACCTATCGTACCCTGACGGCGGTGGACTGCTGCCTGATGGTTATCGACGCCGCAAAAGGTGTT
GAAGATCGTACCCGTAAGCTGATGGAAGTTACCCGTCTGCGCGACACGCCGATCCTCACCTTTATGAACA
AACTTGACCGTGATATCCGCGACCCGATGGAGCTGCTCGATGAAGTTGAGAACGAGCTGAAAATCGGCTG
TGCGCCGATCACCTGGCCGATTGGCTGCGGCAAGCTGTTTAAAGGCGTTTACCACCTTTATAAAGACGAA
ACCTATCTCTATCAGAGCGGTAAAGGCCACACCATTCAGGAAGTCCGCATTGTTAAAGGGCTGAATAACC
CGGATCTCGATGCTGCGGTTGGTGAAGATCTGGCACAGCAGCTGCGTGACGAACTGGAACTGGTGAAAGG
CGCGTCTAACGAGTTCGACAAAGAGCTGTTCCTTGCGGGCGAAATCACTCCGGTATTCTTCGGTACTGCG
CTGGGTAACTTCGGCGTCGATCATATGTTGGATGGCCTGGTGGAGTGGGCACCTGCGCCGATGCCGCGTC
AGACTGATACCCGTACCGTAGAAGCGAGCGAAGATAAATTTACCGGCTTCGTATTTAAAATTCAGGCCAA
CATGGACCCGAAACACCGCGACCGCGTGGCGTTTATGCGTGTGGTGTCCGGTAAATATGAAAAAGGCATG
AAACTGCGCCAGGTGCGCACTGCGAAAGATGTGGTGATCTCCGACGCGCTGACCTTTATGGCGGGTGACC
GTTCGCACGTTGAAGAAGCGTATCCGGGCGATATCCTCGGCCTGCACAACCACGGCACCATTCAGATCGG
CGACACCTTTACCCAGGGTGAGATGATGAAGTTCACCGGTATTCCGAACTTCGCACCAGAACTGTTCCGT
CGTATCCGCCTGAAAGATCCGCTGAAGCAAAAACAGCTGCTCAAAGGGCTGGTACAGCTTTCCGAAGAGG
GCGCGGTGCAGGTGTTCCGTCCAATCTCCAACAACGATCTGATCGTTGGTGCAGTTGGTGTGCTGCAGTT
TGATGTGGTGGTAGCGCGCCTGAAGAGCGAATACAACGTTGAAGCAGTGTATGAGTCAGTCAACGTTGCC
ACTGCCCGCTGGGTAGAATGTGCAGACGCGAAGAAATTCGAAGAGTTCAAGCGTAAGAACGAAAGCCAAC
TGGCGCTTGATGGCGGCGATAACCTCGCTTACATCGCTACCAGCATGGTCAACCTGCGCCTGGCACAGGA
ACGTTATCCGGACGTTCAGTTCCACCAGACCCGCGAGCATTAATTCAAGCTTAATTAGCTGAGCTTGGAC
TCCTGTTGATAGATCCAGTAATGACCTCAGAACTCCATCTGGATTTGTTCAGAACGCTCGGTTGCCGCCG
GGCGTTTTTTATTGGTGAGAATCCAAGCTAGCTTGGCGAGATTTTCAGGAGCTAAGGAAGCTAAAATGGA
GAAAAAAATCACTGGATATACCACCGTTGATATATCCCAATGGCATCGTAAAGAACATTTTGAGGCATTT
CAGTCAGTTGCTCAATGTACCTATAACCAGACCGTTCAGCTGGATATTACGGCCTTTTTAAAGACCGTAA
AGAAAAATAAGCACAAGTTTTATCCGGCCTTTATTCACATTCTTGCCCGCCTGATGAATGCTCATCCGGA
ATTTCGTATGGCAATGAAAGACGGTGAGCTGGTGATATGGGATAGTGTTCACCCTTGTTACACCGTTTTC
CATGAGCAAACTGAAACGTTTTCATCGCTCTGGAGTGAATACCACGACGATTTCCGGCAGTTTCTACACA
TATATTCGCAAGATGTGGCGTGTTACGGTGAAAACCTGGCCTATTTCCCTAAAGGGTTTATTGAGAATAT
GTTTTTCGTCTCAGCCAATCCCTGGGTGAGTTTCACCAGTTTTGATTTAAACGTGGCCAATATGGACAAC
TTCTTCGCCCCCGTTTTCACCATGGGCAAATATTATACGCAAGGCGACAAGGTGCTGATGCCGCTGGCGA
TTCAGGTTCATCATGCCGTTTGTGATGGCTTCCATGTCGGCAGAATGCTTAATGAATTACAACAGTACTG
CGATGAGTGGCAGGGCGGGGCGTAATTTTTTTAAGGCAGTTATTGGTGCCCTTAAACGCCTGGGGTAATG
ACTCTCTAGCTTGAGGCATCAAATAAAACGAAAGGCTCAGTCGAAAGACTGGGCCTTTCGTTTTATCTGT
TGTTTGTCGGTGAACGCTCTCCTGAGTAGGACAAATCCGCCCTCTAGAGCTGCCTCGCGCGTTTCGGTGA
TGACGGTGAAAACCTCTGACACATGCAGCTCCCGGAGACGGTCACAGCTTGTCTGTAAGCGGATGCCGGG
AGCAGACAAGCCCGTCAGGGCGCGTCAGCGGGTGTTGGCGGGTGTCGGGGCGCAGCCATGACCCAGTCAC
GTAGCGATAGCGGAGTGTATACTGGCTTAACTATGCGGCATCAGAGCAGATTGTACTGAGAGTGCACCAT
ATGCGGTGTGAAATACCGCACAGATGCGTAAGGAGAAAATACCGCATCAGGCGCTCTTCCGCTTCCTCGC
TCACTGACTCGCTGCGCTCGGTCGTTCGGCTGCGGCGAGCGGTATCAGCTCACTCAAAGGCGGTAATACG
GTTATCCACAGAATCAGGGGATAACGCAGGAAAGAACATGTGAGCAAAAGGCCAGCAAAAGGCCAGGAAC
CGTAAAAAGGCCGCGTTGCTGGCGTTTTTCCATAGGCTCCGCCCCCCTGACGAGCATCACAAAAATCGAC
GCTCAAGTCAGAGGTGGCGAAACCCGACAGGACTATAAAGATACCAGGCGTTTCCCCCTGGAAGCTCCCT
CGTGCGCTCTCCTGTTCCGACCCTGCCGCTTACCGGATACCTGTCCGCCTTTCTCCCTTCGGGAAGCGTG
GCGCTTTCTCATAGCTCACGCTGTAGGTATCTCAGTTCGGTGTAGGTCGTTCGCTCCAAGCTGGGCTGTG
TGCACGAACCCCCCGTTCAGCCCGACCGCTGCGCCTTATCCGGTAACTATCGTCTTGAGTCCAACCCGGT
AAGACACGACTTATCGCCACTGGCAGCAGCCACTGGTAACAGGATTAGCAGAGCGAGGTATGTAGGCGGT
GCTACAGAGTTCTTGAAGTGGTGGCCTAACTACGGCTACACTAGAAGGACAGTATTTGGTATCTGCGCTC
TGCTGAAGCCAGTTACCTTCGGAAAAAGAGTTGGTAGCTCTTGATCCGGCAAACAAACCACCGCTGGTAG
CGGTGGTTTTTTTGTTTGCAAGCAGCAGATTACGCGCAGAAAAAAAGGATCTCAAGAAGATCCTTTGATC
TTTTCTACGGGGTCTGACGCTCAGTGGAACGAAAACTCACGTTAAGGGATTTTGGTCATGAGATTATCAA
AAAGGATCTTCACCTAGATCCTTTTAAATTAAAAATGAAGTTTTAAATCAATCTAAAGTATATATGAGTA
AACTTGGTCTGACAGTTACCAATGCTTAATCAGTGAGGCACCTATCTCAGCGATCTGTCTATTTCGTTCA
TCCATAGTTGCCTGACTCCCCGTCGTGTAGATAACTACGATACGGGAGGGCTTACCATCTGGCCCCAGTG
CTGCAATGATACCGCGAGACCCACGCTCACCGGCTCCAGATTTATCAGCAATAAACCAGCCAGCCGGAAG
GGCCGAGCGCAGAAGTGGTCCTGCAACTTTATCCGCCTCCATCCAGTCTATTAATTGTTGCCGGGAAGCT
AGAGTAAGTAGTTCGCCAGTTAATAGTTTGCGCAACGTTGTTGCCATTGCTACAGGCATCGTGGTGTCAC
GCTCGTCGTTTGGTATGGCTTCATTCAGCTCCGGTTCCCAACGATCAAGGCGAGTTACATGATCCCCCAT
GTTGTGCAAAAAAGCGGTTAGCTCCTTCGGTCCTCCGATCGTTGTCAGAAGTAAGTTGGCCGCAGTGTTA
TCACTCATGGTTATGGCAGCACTGCATAATTCTCTTACTGTCATGCCATCCGTAAGATGCTTTTCTGTGA
CTGGTGAGTACTCAACCAAGTCATTCTGAGAATAGTGTATGCGGCGACCGAGTTGCTCTTGCCCGGCGTC
AATACGGGATAATACCGCGCCACATAGCAGAACTTTAAAAGTGCTCATCATTGGAAAACGTTCTTCGGGG
CGAAAACTCTCAAGGATCTTACCGCTGTTGAGATCCAGTTCGATGTAACCCACTCGTGCACCCAACTGAT
CTTCAGCATCTTTTACTTTCACCAGCGTTTCTGGGTGAGCAAAAACAGGAAGGCAAAATGCCGCAAAAAA
GGGAATAAGGGCGACACGGAAATGTTGAATACTCATACTCTTCCTTTTTCAATATTATTGAAGCATTTAT
CAGGGTTATTGTCTCATGAGCGGATACATATTTGAATGTATTTAGAAAAATAAACAAATAGGGGTTCCGC
GCACATTTCCCCGAAAAGTGCCACCTGACGTCTAAGAAACCATTATTATCATGACATTAACCTATAAAAA
TAGGCGTATCACGAGGCCCTTTCGTCTTCAC
